Addgene plasmid #184896: pMRX-IZ-HaloTag7-Galectin3
Purpose: Stable expression of HaloTag7-Galectin3 in mammalian cells
Depositing lab: Noboru Mizushima. Depositing organization: The University of Tokyo. Publication: Annexins A1 and A2 are recruited to larger lysosomal injuries independently of ESCRTs to promote repair. Yim WW, Yamamoto H, Mizushima N. FEBS Lett. 2022 Mar 11. doi: 10.1002/1873-3468.14329. PubMed 35274304.
Backbone
  Vector backbone: pMRX-IZ
  Vector type: Mammalian Expression
  Selectable markers: Zeocin
Growth in bacteria
  Bacterial resistance: Ampicillin, 100 μg/mL
  Growth temperature: 37°C
  Growth strain: DH5alpha
  Copy number: Unknown
Gene/Insert
  Gene/Insert name: Galectin3
  Species: H. sapiens (human)
  Insert size (bp): 753
  Tag / fusion protein: HaloTag7 (N terminal on insert)
Terms and licenses: Academic/Nonprofit Terms; Industry Terms: Not Available to Industry
How to cite: pMRX-IZ-HaloTag7-Galectin3 was a gift from Noboru Mizushima (Addgene plasmid # 184896 ; http://n2t.net/addgene:184896 ; RRID:Addgene_184896)
