[The description below was written by a language model from this plasmid's Addgene catalogue record and pLannotate feature annotations shown in this document.]
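Description:
pMRX-IZ-HaloTag7-Galectin3 is a Moloney murine leukemia virus (MMLV)-based retroviral vector built on the pMRX-IZ backbone for stable expression of a HaloTag7–Galectin3 fusion in mammalian cells. In bacteria it is maintained through a high-copy ColE1/pUC-type origin and selected with ampicillin via the β-lactamase gene and its own promoter. The annotated sequence (about 7.6 kb, labelled by the repository as a partial NGS result) shows a hybrid 5′ end in which the CMV immediate-early enhancer is joined to MMLV LTR sequence, an arrangement that typically drives strong transcription of the viral genomic RNA in packaging cells. This is followed by the MMLV Ψ packaging signal, a truncated gag segment lacking its start codon (extended packaging sequence), and a pol region that supplies a splice acceptor upstream of the cargo. An MMLV LTR closes the proviral unit on the 3′ side.

The payload is a single bicistronic transcript. The first reading frame encodes HaloTag7, a modified bacterial dehalogenase that binds chloroalkane ligands covalently, fused to the N terminus of human Galectin3 (LGALS3), a galactose-binding lectin. An EMCV IRES then allows translation of the Sh ble gene, which confers Zeocin resistance, so that transduced cells carrying the integrated provirus can be selected and surviving cells are likely to express the fusion. No separate internal promoter is annotated, so expression appears to rely on the LTR. The associated publication concerns the repair of lysosomal injuries, which suggests use of the labelled Galectin3 fusion in studying damaged lysosomes, though the record itself states only stable expression as the purpose.
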