Features (pLannotate 1.2.2; 15 found; start..end, strand, type, name):
      9..388     +  enhancer       CMV enhancer: human cytomegalovirus immediate early enhancer
    389..684     +  LTR            3' LTR (ΔU3) (fragment): self-inactivating 3' long terminal repeat (LTR) from Moloney murine leukemia virus
    747..1104    +  misc_feature   MMLV Ψ: packaging signal of Moloney murine leukemia virus (MMLV)
   1169..1585    +  CDS            gag (truncated): truncated Moloney murine leukemia virus (MMLV) gag gene lacking the start codon
   1595..1969    +  misc_feature   pol region: Moloney murine leukemia virus (MMLV) pol region containing the splice acceptor site
   2005..2888    +  CDS            HaloTag® (fragment): modified bacterial dehalogenase that forms covalent bonds with chloroalkane derivatives
   2920..3669    +  CDS            LGALS3 (sequence partly withheld): LEG3_HUMAN - Also known as MAC2. Experimental evidence at protein level: Swiss-Prot protein existence level 1. Galactose-specific lectin which binds IgE. May mediate with the alpha-3, beta-1 integrin the stimulation by CSPG4 of endothelial cells migration. Together with DMBT1, required for terminal differentiation of columnar epithelial cells during early embryogenesis (By similarity). In the nucleus: acts as a pre-mRNA splicing factor. Involved in acute inflammatory responses including neutrophil activation and adhesion, chemoattraction of monocytes macrophages, opsonization of apoptotic neut
   3714..4289    +  misc_feature   IRES2: internal ribosome entry site (IRES) of the encephalomyocarditis virus (EMCV)
   4296..4670    +  CDS            BleoR: antibiotic-binding protein; Sh ble from Streptoalloteichus hindustanus; confers resistance to bleomycin, phleomycin, and Zeocin™
   4778..4899    +  LTR            3' LTR (ΔU3) (fragment): self-inactivating 3' long terminal repeat (LTR) from Moloney murine leukemia virus
   4900..5369    +  LTR            LTR: long terminal repeat from Moloney murine leukemia virus
   5435..5487    -  CDS            lacI (fragment): lac repressor; lacI; The lac repressor binds to the lac operator to inhibit transcription in E. coli. This inhibition can be relieved by adding lactose or isopropyl-β-D-thiogalactopyranoside (IPTG).
   5670..6258    -  rep_origin     ori: high-copy-number ColE1/pMB1/pBR322/pUC origin of replication
   6422..7282    -  CDS            AmpR: β-lactamase; bla; confers resistance to ampicillin, carbenicillin, and related antibiotics
   7283..7387    -  promoter       AmpR promoter: bla
>Addgene plasmid #184896 | pMRX-IZ-HaloTag7-Galectin3 | addgene full sequence | sequence record 364104 | Addgene Partial NGS Result
GCCATGTTGACATTGATTATTGACTAGTTATTAATAGTAATCAATTACGGGGTCATTAGTTCATAGCCCA
TATATGGAGTTCCGCGTTACATAACTTACGGTAAATGGCCCGCCTGGCTGACCGCCCAACGACCCCCGCC
CATTGACGTCAATAATGACGTATGTTCCCATAGTAACGCCAATAGGGACTTTCCATTGACGTCAATGGGT
GGAGTATTTACGGTAAACTGCCCACTTGGCAGTACATCAAGTGTATCATATGCCAAGTACGCCCCCTATT
GACGTCAATGACGGTAAATGGCCCGCCTGGCATTATGCCCAGTACATGACCTTATGGGACTTTCCTACTT
GGCAGTACATCTACGTATTAGTCATCGCTATTACCATGCTAGAGAACCATCAGATGTTTCCAGGGTGCCC
CAAGGACCTGAAATGACCCTGTGCCTTATTTGAACTAACCAATCAGTTCGCTTCTCGCTTCTGTTCGCGC
GCTTCTGCTCCCCGAGCTCAATAAAAGAGCCCACAACCCCTCACTCGGCGCGCCAGTCCTCCGATTGACT
GAGTCGCCCGGGTACCCGTGTATCCAATAAACCCTCTTGCAGTTGCATCCGACTTGTGGTCTCGCTGTTC
CTTGGGAGGGTCTCCTCTGAGTGATTGACTACCCGTCAGCGGGGGTCTTTCATTTGGGGGCTCGTCCGGG
ATCGGGAGACCCCTGCCCAGGGACCACCGACCCACCACCGGGAGGTAAGCTGGCCAGCAACTTATCTGTG
TCTGTCCGATTGTCTAGTGTCTATGACTGATTTTATGCGCCTGCGTCGGTACTAGTTAGCTAACTAGCTC
TGTATCTGGCGGACCCGTGGTGGAACTGACGAGTTCGGAACACCCGGCCGCAACCCTGGGAGACGTCCCA
GGGACTTCGGGGGCCGTTTTTGTGGCCCGACCTGAGTCCAAAAATCCCGATCGTTTTGGACTCTTTGGTG
CACCCCCCTTAGAGGAGGGATATGTGGTTCTGGTAGGAGACGAGAACCTAAAACAGTTCCCGCCTCCGTC
TGAATTTTTGCTTTCGGTTTGGGACCGAAGCCGCGCCGCGCGTCTTGTCTGCTGCAGCATCGTTCTGTGT
TGTCTCTGTCTGACTGTGTTTCTGTATTTGTCTGAAAATATGGGCCCGGGCCAGACTGTTACCACTCCCT
TAAGTTTGACCTTAGGTCACTGGAAAGATGTCGAGCGGATCGCTCACAACCAGTCGGTAGATGTCAAGAA
GAGACGTTGGGTTACCTTCTGCTCTGCAGAATGGCCAACCTTTAACGTCGGATGGCCGCGAGACGGCACC
TTTAACCGAGACCTCATCACCCAGGTTAAGATCAAGGTCTTTTCACCTGGCCCGCATGGACACCCAGACC
AGGTCCCCTACATCGTGACCTGGGAAGCCTTGGCTTTTGACCCCCCTCCCTGGGTCAAGCCCTTTGTACA
CCCTAAGCCTCCGCCTCCTCTTCCTCCATCCGCCCCGTCTCTCCCCCTTGAACCTCCTCGTTCGACCCCG
CCTCGATCCTCCCTTTATCCAGCCCTCACTCCTTCTCTAGGCGCCCCCATATGGCCATATGAGATCTTAT
ATGGGGCACCCCCGCCCCTTGTAAACTTCCCTGACCCTGACATGACAAGAGTTACTAACAGCCCCTCTCT
CCAAGCTCACTTACAGGCTCTCTACTTAGTCCAGCACGAAGTCTGGAGACCTCTGGCGGCAGCCTACCAA
GAACAACTGGACCGACCGGTGGTACCTCACCCTTACCGAGTCGGCGACACAGTGTGGGTCCGCCGACACC
AGACTAAGAACCTAGAACCTCGCTGGAAAGGACCTTACACAGTCCTGCTGACCACCCCCACCGCCCTCAA
AGTAGACGGCATCGCAGCTTGGATACACGCCGCCCACGTGAAGGCTGCCGACCCCGGGGGTGGACCATCC
TCTAGACTGCCGGATCTGCCATCGATATAAAGCTTGCCACCATGGAAATCGGTACTGGCTTTCCATTCGA
CCCCCATTATGTGGAAGTCCTGGGCGAGCGCATGCACTACGTCGATGTTGGTCCGCGCGATGGCACCCCT
GTGCTGTTCCTGCACGGTAACCCGACCTCCTCCTACGTGTGGCGCAACATCATCCCGCATGTTGCACCGA
CCCATCGCTGCATTGCTCCAGACCTGATCGGTATGGGCAAATCCGACAAACCAGACCTGGGTTATTTCTT
CGACGACCACGTCCGCTTCATGGATGCCTTCATCGAAGCCCTGGGTCTGGAAGAGGTCGTCCTGGTCATT
CACGACTGGGGCTCCGCTCTGGGTTTCCACTGGGCCAAGCGCAATCCAGAGCGCGTCAAAGGTATTGCAT
TTATGGAGTTCATCCGCCCTATCCCGACCTGGGACGAATGGCCAGAATTTGCCCGCGAGACCTTCCAGGC
CTTCCGCACCACCGACGTCGGCCGCAAGCTGATCATCGATCAGAACGTTTTTATCGAGGGTACGCTGCCG
ATGGGTGTCGTCCGCCCGCTGACTGAAGTCGAGATGGACCATTACCGCGAGCCGTTCCTGAATCCTGTTG
ACCGCGAGCCACTGTGGCGCTTCCCAAACGAGCTGCCAATCGCCGGTGAGCCAGCGAACATCGTCGCGCT
GGTCGAAGAATACATGGACTGGCTGCACCAGTCCCCTGTCCCGAAGCTGCTGTTCTGGGGCACCCCAGGC
GTTCTGATCCCACCGGCCGAAGCCGCTCGCCTGGCCAAAAGCCTGCCTAACTGCAAGGCTGTGGACATCG
GCCCAGGTCTGAATCTGCTGCAAGAAGACAACCCGGACCTGATCGGCAGCGAGATCGCGCGCTGGCTGTC
TACTCTGGAGATTTCCGGTGGTTCAGGCTCGGGATCCGGGAATTCGGGTATGGCAGACAATTTTTCGCTC
CATGATGCGTTATCTGGGTCTGGAAACCCAAACCCTCAAGGATGGCCTGGCGCATGGGGGAACCAGCCTG
CTGGGGCAGGGGGCTACCCAGGGGCTTCCTATCCTGGGGCCTACCCCGGGCAGGCACCCCCAGGGGCTTA
TCCTGGACAGGCACCTCCAGGCGCCTACCCTGGAGCACCTGGAGCTTATCCCGGAGCACCTGCACCTGGA
GTCTACCCAGGGCCACCCAGCGGCCCTGGGGCCTACCCATCTTCTGGACAGCCAAGTGCCCCCGGAGCCT
ACCCTGCCACTGGCCCCTATGGCGCCCCTGCTGGG
[414 nt withheld, positions 3256-3669]
TAAGAATTCGGGTCTCGAGTAAAGCGGCCGCTACGTAAATTCCGCCCCCCCCCCTAACGTTACTGGCCGA
AGCCGCTTGGAATAAGGCCGGTGTGCGTTTGTCTATATGTTATTTTCCACCATATTGCCGTCTTTTGGCA
ATGTGAGGGCCCGGAAACCTGGCCCTGTCTTCTTGACGAGCATTCCTAGGGGTCTTTCCCCTCTCGCCAA
AGGAATGCAAGGTCTGTTGAATGTCGTGAAGGAAGCAGTTCCTCTGGAAGTTTCTTGAAGACAAACAACG
TCTGTAGCGACCCTTTGCAGGCAGCGGAACCCCCCACCTGGCGACAGGTGCCTCTGCGGCCAAAAGCCAC
GTGTATAAGATACACCTGCAAAGGCGGCACAACCCCAGTGCCACGTTGTGAGTTGGATAGTTGTGGAAAG
AGTCAAATGGCTCTCCTCAAGCGTATTCAACAAGGGGCTGAAGGATGCCCAGAAGGTACCCCATTGTATG
GGATCTGATCTGGGGCCTCGGTGCACATGCTTTACATGTGTTTAGTCGAGGTTAAAAAAACGTCTAGGCC
CCCCGAACCACGGGGACGTGGTTTTCCTTTGAAAAACACGATGATAATATGGCCACAACCGTCGACATGG
CCAAGTTGACCAGTGCCGTTCCGGTGCTCACCGCGCGCGACGTCGCCGGAGCGGTCGAGTTCTGGACCGA
CCGGCTCGGGTTCTCCCGGGACTTCGTGGAGGACGACTTCGCCGGTGTGGTCCGGGACGACGTGACCCTG
TTCATCAGCGCGGTCCAGGACCAGGTGGTGCCGGACAACACCCTGGCCTGGGTGTGGGTGCGCGGCCTGG
ACGAGCTGTACGCCGAGTGGTCGGAGGTCGTGTCCACGAACTTCCGGGACGCCTCCGGGCCGGCCATGAC
CGAGATCGGCGAGCAGCCGTGGGGGCGGGAGTTCGCCCTGCGCGACCCGGCCGGCAACTGCGTGCACTTC
GTGGCCGAGGAGCAGGACTGAGTCGACCGCCCGCCCCACGACCCGCAGCGCCCGACCGAAAGGAGCGCAC
GACCCCATGGCTCGACGATAAAATAAAAGATTTTATTTAGTCTCCAGAAAAAGGGGGGAATGAAAGACCC
CACCTGTAGGTTTGGCAAGCTAGCTTAAGTAACGCCATTTTGCAAGGCATGGAAAAATACATAACTGAGA
ATAGAGAAGTTCAGATCAAGGTCAGGAACAGATGGAACAGCTGAATATGGGCCAAACAGGATATCTGTGG
TAAGCAGTTCCTGCCCCGGCTCAGGGCCAAGAACAGATGGAACAGCTGAATATGGGCCAAACAGGATATC
TGTGGTAAGCAGTTCCTGCCCCGGCTCAGGGCCAAGAACAGATGGTCCCCAGATGCGGTCCAGCCCTCAG
CAGTTTCTAGAGAACCATCAGATGTTTCCAGGGTGCCCCAAGGACCTGAAATGACCCTGTGCCTTATTTG
AACTAACCAATCAGTTCGCTTCTCGCTTCTGTTCGCGCGCTTCTGCTCCCCGAGCTCAATAAAAGAGCCC
ACAACCCCTCACTCGGGGCGCCAGTCCTCCGATTGACTGAGTCGCCCGGGTACCCGTGTATCCAATAAAC
CCTCTTGCAGTTGCATCCGACTTGTGGTCTCGCTGTTCCTTGGGAGGGTCTCCTCTGAGTGATTGACTAC
CCGTCAGCGGGGGTCTTTCACATGCAGCATGTATCAAAATTAATTTGGTTTTTTTTCTTAAGTATTTACA
TTAAATGGCCATAGTTGCATTAATGAATCGGCCAACGCGCGGGGAGAGGCGGTTTGCGTATTGGGCGCTC
TTCCGCTTCCTCGCTCACTGACTCGCTGCGCTCGGTCGTTCGGCTGCGGCGAGCGGTATCAGCTCACTCA
AAGGCGGTAATACGGTTATCCACAGAATCAGGGGATAACGCAGGAAAGAACATGTGAGCAAAAGGCCAGC
AAAAGGCCAGGAACCGTAAAAAGGCCGCGTTGCTGGCGTTTTTCCATAGGCTCCGCCCCCCTGACGAGCA
TCACAAAAATCGACGCTCAAGTCAGAGGTGGCGAAACCCGACAGGACTATAAAGATACCAGGCGTTTCCC
CCTGGAAGCTCCCTCGTGCGCTCTCCTGTTCCGACCCTGCCGCTTACCGGATACCTGTCCGCCTTTCTCC
CTTCGGGAAGCGTGGCGCTTTCTCATAGCTCACGCTGTAGGTATCTCAGTTCGGTGTAGGTCGTTCGCTC
CAAGCTGGGCTGTGTGCACGAACCCCCCGTTCAGCCCGACCGCTGCGCCTTATCCGGTAACTATCGTCTT
GAGTCCAACCCGGTAAGACACGACTTATCGCCACTGGCAGCAGCCACTGGTAACAGGATTAGCAGAGCGA
GGTATGTAGGCGGTGCTACAGAGTTCTTGAAGTGGTGGCCTAACTACGGCTACACTAGAAGAACAGTATT
TGGTATCTGCGCTCTGCTGAAGCCAGTTACCTTCGGAAAAAGAGTTGGTAGCTCTTGATCCGGCAAACAA
ACCACCGCTGGTAGCGGTGGTTTTTTTGTTTGCAAGCAGCAGATTACGCGCAGAAAAAAAGGATCTCAAG
AAGATCCTTTGATCTTTTCTACGGGGTCTGACGCTCAGTGGAACGAAAACTCACGTTAAGGGATTTTGGT
CATGAGATTATCAAAAAGGATCTTCACCTAGATCCTTTTGCGGCCGGCCGCAAATCAATCTAAAGTATAT
ATGAGTAAACTTGGTCTGACAGTTACCAATGCTTAATCAGTGAGGCACCTATCTCAGCGATCTGTCTATT
TCGTTCATCCATAGTTGCCTGACTCCCCGTCGTGTAGATAACTACGATACGGGAGGGCTTACCATCTGGC
CCCAGTGCTGCAATGATACCGCGAGACCCACGCTCACCGGCTCCAGATTTATCAGCAATAAACCAGCCAG
CCGGAAGGGCCGAGCGCAGAAGTGGTCCTGCAACTTTATCCGCCTCCATCCAGTCTATTAATTGTTGCCG
GGAAGCTAGAGTAAGTAGTTCGCCAGTTAATAGTTTGCGCAACGTTGTTGCCATTGCTACAGGCATCGTG
GTGTCACGCTCGTCGTTTGGTATGGCTTCATTCAGCTCCGGTTCCCAACGATCAAGGCGAGTTACATGAT
CCCCCATGTTGTGCAAAAAAGCGGTTAGCTCCTTCGGTCCTCCGATCGTTGTCAGAAGTAAGTTGGCCGC
AGTGTTATCACTCATGGTTATGGCAGCACTGCATAATTCTCTTACTGTCATGCCATCCGTAAGATGCTTT
TCTGTGACTGGTGAGTACTCAACCAAGTCATTCTGAGAATAGTGTATGCGGCGACCGAGTTGCTCTTGCC
CGGCGTCAACACGGGATAATACCGCGCCACATAGCAGAACTTTAAAAGTGCTCATCATTGGAAAACGTTC
TTCGGGGCGAAAACTCTCAAGGATCTTACCGCTGTTGAGATCCAGTTCGATGTAACCCACTCGTGCACCC
AACTGATCTTCAGCATCTTTTACTTTCACCAGCGTTTCTGGGTGAGCAAAAACAGGAAGGCAAAATGCCG
CAAAAAAGGGAATAAGGGCGACACGGAAATGTTGAATACTCATACTCTTCCTTTTTCAATATTATTGAAG
CATTTATCAGGGTTATTGTCTCATGAGCGGATACATATTTGAATGTATTTAGAAAAATAAACAAATAGGG
GTTCCGCGCACATTTCCCCGAAAAGTGCCACCTGACGTCTAAGAAACCATTATTATCATGACATTAACCT
ATAAAAATAGGCGTATCACGAGGCCCTTTCGTCTTCACTATAGGAGCTTGGCCCATTGCATACGTTGTAT
CCATATCATAATATGTACATTTATATTGGCTCATGTCCAACATTACC
